Addgene plasmid #110143: pTKan-p35S::Csy4-pC4H::cogRFP (C90, JBEI-15908)
Purpose: Transformation and expression of Csy4 and cogDsRed proteins in plants
Depositing lab: Dominique Loque. Depositing organization: Lawrence Berkeley National Laboratory. Publication: Endoribonuclease-Based Two-Component Repressor Systems for Tight Gene Expression Control in Plants. Liang Y, Richardson S, Yan J, Benites VT, Cheng-Yue C, Tran T, Mortimer J, Mukhopadhyay A, Keasling JD, Scheller HV, Loque D. ACS Synth Biol. 2017 May 19;6(5):806-816. doi: 10.1021/acssynbio.6b00295. Epub 2017 Feb 8. PubMed 28094975.
Backbone
  Vector backbone: pTKan-GW-R1R2
  Vector type: Bacterial Expression, Plant Expression ; binary vector
Growth in bacteria
  Bacterial resistance: Spectinomycin, 50 μg/mL
  Growth temperature: 37°C
  Growth strain: NEB5alpha
  Copy number: High Copy
Gene/Insert
  Gene/Insert name: Csy4
  Species: A. thaliana (mustard weed)
  Entrez Gene: ATCS (a.k.a. AT2G44350, CITRATE SYNTHASE 4, CSY4, F4I1.16)
  Tag / fusion protein: cogDsRed (C terminal on insert)
  Cloning method: Gateway Cloning
  Sequencing primers: 5′ unknown
Terms and licenses: Academic/Nonprofit Terms; Industry Terms: Not Available to Industry
How to cite: pTKan-p35S::Csy4-pC4H::cogRFP (C90, JBEI-15908) was a gift from Dominique Loque (Addgene plasmid # 110143 ; http://n2t.net/addgene:110143 ; RRID:Addgene_110143)
