[The description below was written by a language model from this plasmid's Addgene catalogue record and pLannotate feature annotations shown in this document.]
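Description:
pTKan-p35S::Csy4-pC4H::cogRFP is a 15.5 kb Agrobacterium binary vector built on the pTKan-GW-R1R2 backbone by multisite Gateway cloning, intended for plant transformation. It replicates in E. coli from a high-copy ColE1/pUC-type origin (with a pBR322 bom site) and in Agrobacterium through the pVS1 oriV, RepA and StaA functions. Bacterial selection uses the aadA spectinomycin/streptomycin resistance gene. Between the nopaline-type left and right T-DNA borders, a neo (nptII) gene driven by the mannopine synthase promoter and terminator provides kanamycin selection of transformed plants.

The T-DNA carries two expression units that form a two-component repressor system. In the first, the CaMV 35S promoter drives Csy4 constitutively, followed by the gene 7 terminator. The catalogue links this insert to Arabidopsis citrate synthase 4, but the feature table identifies it as Cas6f/Csy4, the Pseudomonas aeruginosa CRISPR endoribonuclease, which fits the cited endoribonuclease-based system. The second unit spans roughly 3 kb that is largely unannotated, apart from a NET4B fragment. By the plasmid name this region should hold the C4H promoter, although it is not annotated as such. It is followed by a CRISPR direct repeat placed immediately upstream of a DsRed2 coding sequence and the pea rbcS-E9 terminator. This repeat is presumably the Csy4 cognate ("cog") recognition site. The catalogue describes cogDsRed as a C-terminal tag, but the table shows it as a separate transcription unit. Csy4 would be expected to cleave the reporter mRNA at the repeat and so suppress red fluorescence. The construct therefore serves to test Csy4-mediated post-transcriptional repression of a reporter in plants.
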