Features (pLannotate 1.2.2; 34 found; start..end, strand, type, name):
    163..504     +  promoter       CaMV 35S promoter: strong constitutive promoter from cauliflower mosaic virus
    539..563     +  protein_bind   attB1: mutant version of attB; recombination site for the Gateway® BP reaction BP Clonase™
    599..1156    +  CDS            cas6f: CAS6_PSEAB - Also known as csy4. Experimental evidence at protein level: Swiss-Prot protein existence level 1. CRISPR (clustered regularly interspaced short palindromic repeat) is an adaptive immune system that provides protection against mobile genetic elements (viruses, transposable elements and conjugative plasmids). CRISPR clusters contain sequences complementary to antecedent mobile elements and target invading nucleic acids. CRISPR clusters are transcribed and processed into CRISPR RNA (crRNA). Processes pre-crRNA into individual crRNA units. Absolutely required for crRNA production or s
   1164..1184    -  protein_bind   attB4: mutant version of attB; core recombination site for the Gateway® BP reaction BP Clonase™
   1208..1408    +  terminator     gene 7 terminator: transcription terminator for octopine-type Ti plasmid gene 7
   1473..1775    +  CDS            NET4B (fragment): NET4B_ARATH - Experimental evidence at transcript level: Swiss-Prot protein existence level 2. Plant-specific actin binding protein. May be part of a membrane-cytoskeletal adapter complex. From Arabidopsis thaliana (Mouse-ear cress).
   4377..4397    +  protein_bind   attB3: mutant version of attB; core recombination site for the Gateway® BP reaction BP Clonase™
   4400..4427    +  ncRNA          CRISPR-DR4: Accession: RF01317 - CRISPR RNA direct repeat element
   4430..5104    +  CDS            DsRed2: DsRed2 is a basic (constitutively fluorescent) red fluorescent protein published in 2006, derived from Discosoma sp..
   5106..5130    -  protein_bind   attB2: mutant version of attB; recombination site for the Gateway® BP reaction BP Clonase™
   5228..5869    +  terminator     E9 terminator: terminator and polyadenylation signal from the pea rbcS-E9 gene
   5876..6030    +  CDS            lacZα (fragment): LacZα fragment of β-galactosidase; lacZ fragment
   6475..6727    -  terminator     MAS terminator: mannopine synthase terminator
   6744..6902    -  CDS            ble (fragment): BLE_KLEPN - Experimental evidence at protein level: Swiss-Prot protein existence level 1. Binding protein with a strong affinity to the bleomycin family of antibiotics. Binds to CL990; an antimitotic-antibiotic compound. From Klebsiella pneumoniae.
   6926..7717    -  CDS            neo: KKA2_KLEPN - Also known as kan, nptII. Experimental evidence at protein level: Swiss-Prot protein existence level 1. Resistance to kanamycin, neomycin, paromomycin, ribostamycin, butirosin and gentamicin B. From Klebsiella pneumoniae.
   7747..8127    -  promoter       MAS promoter: mannopine synthase promoter (Velten et al., 1984)
   8230..8424    +  CDS            mas1 (fragment): MAS1_AGRT9 - Protein inferred from homology: Swiss-Prot protein existence level 3. Reduces deoxy-fructosyl-glutamine to mannopine. From Agrobacterium tumefaciens (strain 15955).
   8499..8523    -  misc_feature   LB T-DNA repeat: left border repeat from nopaline C58 T-DNA
   8782..8805    +  promoter       Pc promoter (fragment): intI1 (promoter lies within the coding sequence); class 1 integron promoter
   8981..9037    +  CDS            GmR (fragment): gentamycin acetyltransferase; aacC1; confers resistance to gentamycin
   9048..9835    +  CDS            SmR (fragment): aminoglycoside adenylyltransferase (Murphy, 1985); aadA; confers resistance to spectinomycin and streptomycin
  10081..10669   +  rep_origin     ori: high-copy-number ColE1/pMB1/pBR322/pUC origin of replication
  10855..10995   -  misc_feature   bom: basis of mobility region from pBR322
  11097..11136   -  CDS            rop (fragment): Rop protein, which maintains plasmids at low copy number; rop
  11339..11533   -  rep_origin     pVS1 oriV: origin of replication for the Pseudomonas plasmid pVS1 (Heeb et al., 2000)
  11599..12672   -  CDS            pVS1 RepA: replication protein from the Pseudomonas plasmid pVS1 (Heeb et al., 2000)
  13101..13730   -  CDS            pVS1 StaA: stability protein from the Pseudomonas plasmid pVS1 (Heeb et al., 2000)
  14290..14691   -  CDS            Y4CG_SINFN (fragment): Protein inferred from homology: Swiss-Prot protein existence level 3. From Sinorhizobium fredii (strain NBRC 101917 / NGR234).
  15041..15065   -  misc_feature   RB T-DNA repeat: right border repeat from nopaline C58 T-DNA
  15129..15217   +  CDS            lacI (fragment): lac repressor; lacI; The lac repressor binds to the lac operator to inhibit transcription in E. coli. This inhibition can be relieved by adding lactose or isopropyl-β-D-thiogalactopyranoside (IPTG).
  15230..15251   +  protein_bind   CAP binding site: CAP binding activates transcription in the presence of cAMP. E. coli catabolite activator protein
  15266..15296   +  promoter       lac promoter: promoter for the E. coli lac operon
  15300..15322   +  protein_bind   lac operator (fragment): The lac repressor binds to the lac operator to inhibit transcription in E. coli. This inhibition can be relieved by adding lactose or isopropyl-β-D-thiogalactopyranoside (IPTG). lac repressor encoded by lacI
  15353..15386   +  misc_feature   MCS (fragment): pUC18/19 multiple cloning site
>Addgene plasmid #110143 | pTKan-p35S::Csy4-pC4H::cogRFP (C90, JBEI-15908) | addgene full sequence | sequence record 212901 | Addgene NGS Result
AGAGGACCTAACAGAACTCGCCGTAAAGACTGGCGAACAGTTCATACAGAGTCTCTTACGACTCAATGAC
AAGAAGAAAATCTTCGTCAACATGGTGGAGCACGACACACTTGTCTACTCCAAAAATATCAAAGATACAG
TCTCAGAAGACCAAAGGGCAATTGAGACTTTTCAACAAAGGGTAATATCCGGAAACCTCCTCGGATTCCA
TTGCCCAGCTATCTGTCACTTTATTGTGAAGATAGTGGAAAAGGAAGGTGGCTCCTACAAATGCCATCAT
TGCGATAAAGGAAAGGCCATCGTTGAAGATGCCTCTGCCGACAGTGGTCCCAAAGATGGACCCCCACCCA
CGAGGAGCATCGTGGAAAAAGAAGACGTTCCAACCACGTCTTCAAAGCAAGTGGATTGATGTGATATCTC
CACTGACGTAAGGGATGACGCACAATCCCACTATCCTTCGCAAGACCCTTCCTCTATATAAGGAAGTTCA
TTTCATTTGGAGAGAACACGGGGGACTCCTAGGGCTAGCCTGTTATCAACAAGTTTGTACAAAAAAGCAG
GCTTCATGGCTCCAAAAAAGAAAAGAAAGGTTGCTAGCGACCATTACTTAGATATTAGATTGAGACCAGA
CCCAGAGTTCCCTCCAGCACAGTTGATGTCAGTGTTATTCGGAAAATTGCACCAAGCTTTGGTTGCACAA
GGTGGAGATAGAATTGGTGTGAGTTTTCCTGATTTGGACGAGTCTAGGTCAAGATTGGGAGAAAGGTTAA
GAATCCATGCTTCAGCAGATGACCTTAGGGCTTTGTTAGCAAGACCTTGGTTAGAGGGTCTTAGAGATCA
TTTGCAGTTCGGAGAACCAGCTGTTGTGCCACACCCTACACCATATAGACAAGTTTCTAGAGTGCAGGCA
AAATCAAATCCTGAGAGACTTAGAAGGAGATTGATGAGGAGACACGACTTATCTGAAGAGGAAGCTAGGA
AGAGAATACCTGATACCGTTGCTAGAGCACTTGACTTGCCATTTGTGACTTTGAGAAGTCAATCCACTGG
TCAGCATTTTAGGTTATTCATTAGACACGGACCACTTCAAGTTACTGCAGAGGAGGGAGGATTCACCTGT
TATGGATTGAGTAAGGGAGGATTCGTGCCTTGGTTCTGACACCCAACTTTTCTATACAAAGTTGACTGAC
TAACTAGGATGAGCTAAGCTAGCTATATCATCAATTTATGTATTACACATAATATCGCACTCAGTCTTTC
ATCTACGGCAATGTACCAGCTGATATAATCAGTTATTGAAATATTTCTGAATTTAAACTTGCATCAATAA
ATTTATGTTTTTGCTTGGACTATAATACCTGACTTGTTATTTTATCAATAAATATTTAAACTATATTTCT
TTCAAGATGGGAATTAACATCTACAAATTGCCTTTTCTTATCGACCATGTACCCCGGGTACCAAGCTTCT
CGAGCGGAATGAGAGACGAGAGCAATGTGCTAAGAGAAGAGATTGGGAAGAGAGAAGAGAAGATAAAGGA
AACGGAAAAGCATATGGAGGAGCTTCACATGGAGCAAGTGAGGCTGAGAAGACGGTCAAGTGAGCTTACG
GAAGAAGTGGAAAGGACGAGAGTGTCTGCATCGGAAATGGCTGAGCAGAAAAGAGAAGCTATAAGACAGC
TTTGTATGTCTCTTGACCATTACAGAGATGGGTACGACAGACTTTGGAGAGTTGTTGCAGGACATAAGAG
TAAGAGAGTAGTGGTCTTATCAACTTGAAGTGTAAGAACAATGAGTCAATGACTACGTGCAGGACATTGG
ACATACCGTGTGTTCTTTTGGATTGAAATGTTGTTTCGAAGGGCTGTTAGTTGATGTTGAAAATAGGTTG
AAGTTGAATAATGCATGTTGATATAGTAAATATCAATGGTAATATTTTCTCATTTCCCAAAACTCAAATG
ATATCATTTAACTATAAACTAACGTAAACTGTTGACAATACACTTATGGTTAAAAATTTGGAGTCTTGTT
TTAGTATACGTATCACCACCGCACGGTTTCAAAACCACATAATTGTAAATGTTATTGGAAAATAGAACTC
GCAATACGTATTGTATTTTGGTAAACATAGCTCTAAGCCTCTAATATATAAGCTCTCAACAATTCTGGCT
AATGGTCCCAAGTAAGAAAAGCCCATGTATTGTAAGGTCATGATCTCAAAAACGAGGGTGAGGTGGAATA
CTAACATGAGGAGAAAGTAAGGTGACAAATTTTTGGGGCAATAGTGGTGGATATGGTGGGGAGGTAGGTA
GCATCATTTCTCCAAGTCGCTGTCTTTCGTGGTAATGGTAGGTGTGTCTCTCTTTATATTATTTATTACT
ACTCATTGTAAATTTCTTTTTTCTACAATTTGTTTCTGACTCCAAAATACGTCACAAATATAATACTAGG
CAAATAATTATTTTATTATAAGTCAATAGAGTGGTTGTTGTAAAATTGATTTTTTGATATTGAAAGAGTT
CATGGACGGATGTGTATGCGCCAAATGGTAAGCCCTTGTACTGTGCCGCGCGTATATTTTAACCACCACT
AGTTGTTTCTCTTTTTCAAAAAACACAAAAAAAAAATAATTTGTTTTCTTAACGGCGTCAAATCTGACGG
CGTCTCAATACGTTCAATTTTTTTCTTTCTTTCACATGGTTTCTCATAGCTTTGCATTGACCATAGGTAA
AGGGATAAGGATAATGGTTTTTTCTCTTGTTTGTTTTATCCTTATTATTCAAAAAGGATAAAAAAACAGT
GATATTTAGATTTCTTTGATTAAAAAAGTCATTGAAATTCATATTTGATTTTTTGCTAAATGTCAACACA
GAGACACAAACGTAATGCACTGTCGCCAATATTCATGGATCATGACAATAAATATCACTAGAATAATTAA
AAATCAGTAGAATGCAAACAAAGCATTTTCTAAGTAAAACAGTCTTTTATATTCACGTAATTGGAATTTC
CTTTTTTTTTTTTTGTCGTAATTGGAATTTCCTTTATCAAACCCAAAGTCCAAAACAATCGGCAATGTTT
TGCAAAATGTTCAAAACTATTGGCGGGTTGGTCTATCCGAATTGAAGATCTTTTCTCCATATGATAGACC
AACGAAATTCGGCATACGTGTTTTTTTTTTTGTTTTGAAAACCCTTTAAACAACCTTAATTCAAAATACT
AATGTAACTTTATTGAACGTGCATCTAAAAATTTTGAACTTTGCTTTTGAGAAATAATCAATGTACCAAT
AAAGAAGATGTAGTACATACATTATAATTAAATACAAAAAAGGAATCACCATATAGTACATGGTAGACAA
TGAAAAACTTTAAAACATATACAATCAATAATACTCTTTGTGCATAACTTTTTTTGTCGTCTCGAGTTTA
TATTTGAGTACTTATACAAACTATTAGATTACAAACTGTGCTCAGATACATTAAGTTAATCTTATATACA
AGAGCACTCGAGTGTTGTCCTTAAGTTAATCTTAAGATATCTTGAGGTAAATAGAAATAGTTGACTCGTT
TTTATCTTCTTCTTTTTTTACCATGAGCAAAAAAGATGAAATAAGTTCAAAACGTGACGAATCTATATGT
TACTACTTAGTATGTGTCAATCATTAAATCGGGAAAACTTCATCATTTCAGGAGTATTACAAAACTCCTA
AGAGTGAGAACGACTACATAGTACATATTTTGATAAAAGACTTGAAAACTTGCTAAAACGAATTTGCGAA
AATATAATCATACAAGTGCCAGTGATTTTGATCGAATTATTCATAGCTTTGTAGGATGAACTTAATTAAA
TAATATCTCACAAAAGTATTGACAGTAACCTAGTACTATACTATCTATGTTAGAATATGATTATGATATA
ATTTATCCCCTCACTTATTCATATGATTTTTGAAGCAACTACTTTCGTTTTTTTAACATTTTCTTTTGTT
GGTTATTGTTAATGAGCATATTTAGTCGTTTCTTAATTCCACTGAAATAGAAAATACAAAGAGAACTTTA
GTTAATAGATATGAACATAATCTCACATCCTCCTCCTACCTTCACCAAACACTTTTACATACACTTTGTG
GTCTTTCTTTACCTACCACCATCAACAACAACACCAAGCCCCACTCACACACACGCAATCACGTTAAATT
TAACGCCGTTTATTATCTCATCATTCACCAACTCCCACGTACCTAACGCCGTTTACCTTTTGCCGTTGGT
CCTCATTTCTCAAACCAACCAAACCTCTCCCTCTTATAAAATCCTCTCTCCCTTCTTTATTTCTTCCTCA
GCAGCTTCTTCTGCTTTCAATTACTCTCGCCTAGGACAACTTTGTATAATAAAGTTGGCCGTTCACTGCC
GTATAGGCAGCTAAGAAATATGGCCTCCTCCGAGAACGTCATCACCGAGTTCATGCGCTTCAAGGTGCGC
ATGGAGGGCACCGTGAACGGCCACGAGTTCGAGATCGAGGGCGAGGGCGAGGGCCGCCCCTACGAGGGCC
ACAACACCGTGAAGCTGAAGGTGACCAAGGGCGGCCCCCTGCCCTTCGCCTGGGACATCCTGTCCCCCCA
GTTCCAGTACGGCTCCAAGGTGTACGTGAAGCACCCCGCCGACATCCCCGACTACAAGAAGCTGTCCTTC
CCCGAGGGCTTCAAGTGGGAGCGCGTGATGAACTTCGAGGACGGCGGCGTGGCGACCGTGACCCAGGACT
CCTCCCTGCAGGACGGCTGCTTCATCTACAAGGTGAAGTTCATCGGCGTGAACTTCCCCTCCGACGGCCC
CGTGATGCAGAAGAAGACCATGGGCTGGGAGGCCTCCACCGAGCGCCTGTACCCCCGCGACGGCGTGCTG
AAGGGCGAGACCCACAAGGCCCTGAAGCTGAAGGACGGCGGCCACTACCTGGTGGAGTTCAAGTCCATCT
ACATGGCCAAGAAGCCCGTGCAGCTGCCCGGCTACTACTACGTGGACGCCAAGCTGGACATCACCTCCCA
CAACGAGGACTACACCATCGTGGAGCAGTACGAGCGCACCGAGGGCCGCCACCACCTGTTCCTGGACCCA
GCTTTCTTGTACAAAGTGGTTGATAACAGCGCTGAGCTCTAGCACGTGCGGGCCTGAATTCCAGCACACT
GGCGGCCGTTACTAGTGGATCCGAGCTCGGTACCAAGCTTGATGCAGAGCTTTCGTTCGTATCATCGGTT
TCGACAACGTTCGTCAAGTTCAATGCATCAGTTTCATTGCGCACACACCAGAATCCTACTGAGTTTGAGT
ATTATGGCATTGGGAAAACTGTTTTTCTTGTACCATTTGTTGTGCTTGTAATTTACTGTGTTTTTTATTC
GGTTTTCGCTATCGAACTGTGAAATGGAAATGGATGGAGAAGAGTTAATGAATGATATGGTCCTTTTGTT
CATTCTCAAATTAATATTATTTGTTTTTTCTCTTATTTGTTGTGTGTTGAATTTGAAATTATAAGAGATA
TGCAAACATTTTGTTTTGAGTAAAAATGTGTCAAATCGTGGCCTCTAATGACCGAAGTTAATATGAGGAG
TAAAACACTTGTAGTTGTACCATTATGCTTATTCACTAGGCAACAAATATATTTTCAGACCTAGAAAAGC
TGCAAATGTTACTGAATACAAGTATGTCCTCTTGTGTTTTAGACATTTATGAACTTTCCTTTATGTAATT
TTCCAGAATCCTTGTCAGATTCTAATCATTGCTTTATAATTATAGTTATACTCATGGATTTGTAGTTGAG
TATGAAAATATTTTTTAATGCATTTTATGACTTGCCAATTGATTGACAACATGCATCAAGCTTGGCACTG
GCCGTCGTTTTACAACGTCGTGACTGGGAAAACCCTGGCGTTACCCAACTTAATCGCCTTGCAGCACATC
CCCCTTTCGCCAGCTGGCGTAATAGCGAAGAGGCCCGCACCGATCGCCCTTCCCAACAGTTGCGCAGCCT
GAATGGCGAATGCTAGAGCAGCTTGCCAATCGAGGCCGACCAACCGCAAGCGTTGTCAGTGTTGCAAAGC
GCTCTGTGTGGGCCTACTTTAATTGCTTCCAGTGTTAAATTGGCGAAAGGCAATAATATCGCAAAATATT
GTGTTGTAAAATGTAATTATGTTTTAATTTCATGGAAATGTTTGAGCATAATTTTTATTAATGTACTAAA
TTACTGTTTTGTTAAATGCAATTTTGCTTTCTCGGGATTTTAATATCAAAATCTATTTAGAAATACACAA
TATTTTGTTGCAGGCTTGCTGGAGAATCGATCTGCTATCATAAAAATTACAAAAAAATTTTATTTGCCTC
AATTATTTTAGGATTGGTATTAAGGACGCTTAAATTATTTGTCGGGTCACTACGCATCATTGTGATTGAG
AAGATCAGCGATACGAAATATTCGTAGTACTATCGATAATTTATTTGAAAATTCATAAGAAAAGCAAACG
TTACATGAATTGATGAAACAATACAAAGACAGATAAAGCCACGCACATTTAGGATATTGGCCGAGATTAC
TGAATATTGAGTAAGATCACGGAATTTCTGACAGGAGCATGTCTTCAATTCAGCCCAAATGGCAGTTGAA
ATACTCAAACCGCCCCATATGCAGGAGCGGATCATTCATTGTTTGTTTGGTTGCCTTTGCCAACATGGGA
GTCCAAGGTTTCAGGGAAGCTGGAATTCCGGGGTGGGCGAAGAACTCCAGCATGAGATCCCCGCGCTGGA
GGATCATCCAGCCGGCGTCCCGGAAAACGATTCCGAAGCCCAACCTTTCATAGAAGGCGGCGGTGGAATC
GAAATCTCGTGATGGCAGGTTGGGCGTCGCTTGGTCGGTCATTTCGAACCCCAGAGTCCCGCTCAGAAGA
ACTCGTCAAGAAGGCGATAGAAGGCGATGCGCTGCGAATCGGGAGCGGCGATACCGTAAAGCACGAGGAA
GCGGTCAGCCCATTCGCCGCCAAGCTCTTCAGCAATATCACGGGTAGCCAACGCTATGTCCTGATAGCGG
TCCGCCACACCCAGCCGGCCACAGTCGATGAATCCAGAAAAGCGGCCATTTTCCACCATGATATTCGGCA
AGCAGGCATCGCCATGGGTCACGACGAGATCCTCGCCGTCGGGCATGCGCGCCTTGAGCCTGGCGAACAG
TTCGGCTGGCGCGAGCCCCTGATGCTCTTCGTCCAGATCATCCTGATCGACAAGACCGGCTTCCATCCGA
GTACGTGCTCGCTCGATGCGATGTTTCGCTTGGTGGTCGAATGGGCAGGTAGCCGGATCAAGCGTATGCA
GCCGCCGCATTGCATCAGCCATGATGGATACTTTCTCGGCAGGAGCAAGGTGAGATGACAGGAGATCCTG
CCCCGGCACTTCGCCCAATAGCAGCCAGTCCCTTCCCGCTTCAGTGACAACGTCGAGCACAGCTGCGCAA
GGAACGCCCGTCGTGGCCAGCCACGATAGCCGCGCTGCCTCGTCCTGGAGTTCATTCAGGGCACCGGACA
GGTCGGTCTTGACAAAAAGAACCGGGCGCCCCTGCGCTGACAGCCGGAACACGGCGGCATCAGAGCAGCC
GATTGTCTGTTGTGCCCAGTCATAGCCGAATAGCCTCTCCACCCAAGCGGCCGGAGAACCTGCGTGCAAT
CCATCTTGTTCAATCATGCGAAACGATCCGGGGAATTCGCTAGAGTCGATTTGGTGTATCGAGATTGGTT
ATGAAATTCAGATGCTAGTGTAATGTATTGGTAATTTGGGAAGATATAATAGGAAGCAAGGCTATTTATC
CATTTCTGAAAAGGCGAAATGGCGTCACCGCGAGCGTCACGCGCATTCCGTTCTTGCTGTAAAGCGTTGT
TTGGTACACTTTTGACTAGCGAGGCTTGGCGTGTCAGCGTATCTATTCAAAAGTCGTTAATGGCTGCGGA
TCAAGAAAAAGTTGGAATAGAAACAGAATACCCGCGAAATTCAGGCCCGGTTGCCATGTCCTACACGCCG
AAATAAACGACCAAATTAGTAGAAAAATAAAAACTGACTCGGATACTTACGTCACGTCTTGCGCACTGAT
TTGAAAAATCTCAATATAAACAAAGACGGCCACAAGAAAAAACCAAAACACCGATATTCATTAATCTTAT
CTAGTTTCTCAAAAAAATTCATATCTTCCACACGTGAAAATGCCAATTTCTCAGACCTACCTCGGCTCTG
CGAAGGCCCCCGCTGGTATCAAAAGTTTTTATTTCATCCGACATGGCGCGACCGACCTCAACGAGAAGGA
AATTGTCGTGAACGGTGAGAAGCTCTGGGGCGTGCAAGGTTCCGGAACGAACATCGGTCTCAATGCAAAA
GGGGAACGCCAGGCTCTGTTGGCCCCTCGAAATTCGGCGTTAATTCAGTACATTAAAAACGTCCGCAATG
TGTTATTAAGTTGTCTAAGCGTCAATTTGTTTACACCACAATATATCCTGCCACCAGCCAGCCAACAGCT
CCCCGACCGGCAGCTCGGCACAAAATCACCACTCGATACAGGCAGCCCATCAGTCCGGGACGGCGTCAGC
GGGAGAGCCGTTGTAAGGCGGCAGACTTTGCTCATGTTACCGATGCTATTCGGAAGAACGGCAACTAAGC
TGCCGGGTTTGAAACACGGATGATCTCGCGGAGGGTAGCATGTTGATTGTAACGATGACAGAGCGTTGCT
GCCTGTGATCAATTCGGGCACGAACCCAGTGGACATAAGCCTGTTCGGTTCGTAAGCTGTAATGCAAGTA
GCGTATGCGCTCACGCAACTGGTCCAGAACCTTGACCGAACGCAGCGGTGGTAACGGCGCAGTGGCGGTT
TTCATGGCTTGTTATGACTGTTTTTTTGGGGTACAGTCTATGCCTCGGGCATCCAAGCAGCAAGCGCGTT
ACGCCGTGGGTCGATGTTTGATGTTATGGAGCAGCAACGATGTTACGCAGCAGGGCAGTCGCCCTAAAAC
AAAGTTAAACATCATGGGGGAAGCGGTGATCGCCGAAGTATCGACTCAACTATCAGAGGTAGTTGGCGTC
ATCGAGCGCCATCTCGAACCGACGTTGCTGGCCGTACATTTGTACGGCTCCGCAGTGGATGGCGGCCTGA
AGCCACACAGTGATATTGATTTGCTGGTTACGGTGACCGTAAGGCTTGATGAAACAACGCGGCGAGCTTT
GATCAACGACCTTTTGGAAACTTCGGCTTCCCCTGGAGAGAGCGAGATTCTCCGCGCTGTAGAAGTCACC
ATTGTTGTGCACGACGACATCATTCCGTGGCGTTATCCAGCTAAGCGCGAACTGCAATTTGGAGAATGGC
AGCGCAATGACATTCTTGCAGGTATCTTCGAGCCAGCCACGATCGACATTGATCTGGCTATCTTGCTGAC
AAAAGCAAGAGAACATAGCGTTGCCTTGGTAGGTCCAGCGGCGGAGGAACTCTTTGATCCGGTTCCTGAA
CAGGATCTATTTGAGGCGCTAAATGAAACCTTAACGCTATGGAACTCGCCGCCCGACTGGGCTGGCGATG
AGCGAAATGTAGTGCTTACGTTGTCCCGCATTTGGTACAGCGCAGTAACCGGCAAAATCGCGCCGAAGGA
TGTCGCTGCCGACTGGGCAATGGAGCGCCTGCCGGCCCAGTATCAGCCCGTCATACTTGAAGCTAGACAG
GCTTATCTTGGACAAGAAGAAGATCGCTTGGCCTCGCGCGCAGATCAGTTGGAAGAATTTGTCCACTACG
TGAAAGGCGAGATCACCAAGGTAGTCGGCAAATAATGTCTAGCTAGAAATTCGTTCAAGCCGACGCCGCT
TCGCGGCGCGGCTTAACTCAAGCGTTAGATGCACTAAGCACATAATTGCTCACAGCCAAACTATCAGGTC
AAGTCTGCTTTTATTATTTTTAAGCGTGCATAATAAGCCCTACACAAATTGGGAGATATATCATGCATGA
CCAAAATCCCTTAACGTGAGTTTTCGTTCCACTGAGCGTCAGACCCCGTAGAAAAGATCAAAGGATCTTC
TTGAGATCCTTTTTTTCTGCGCGTAATCTGCTGCTTGCAAACAAAAAAACCACCGCTACCAGCGGTGGTT
TGTTTGCCGGATCAAGAGCTACCAACTCTTTTTCCGAAGGTAACTGGCTTCAGCAGAGCGCAGATACCAA
ATACTGTCCTTCTAGTGTAGCCGTAGTTAGGCCACCACTTCAAGAACTCTGTAGCACCGCCTACATACCT
CGCTCTGCTAATCCTGTTACCAGTGGCTGCTGCCAGTGGCGATAAGTCGTGTCTTACCGGGTTGGACTCA
AGACGATAGTTACCGGATAAGGCGCAGCGGTCGGGCTGAACGGGGGGTTCGTGCACACAGCCCAGCTTGG
AGCGAACGACCTACACCGAACTGAGATACCTACAGCGTGAGCTATGAGAAAGCGCCACGCTTCCCGAAGG
GAGAAAGGCGGACAGGTATCCGGTAAGCGGCAGGGTCGGAACAGGAGAGCGCACGAGGGAGCTTCCAGGG
GGAAACGCCTGGTATCTTTATAGTCCTGTCGGGTTTCGCCACCTCTGACTTGAGCGTCGATTTTTGTGAT
GCTCGTCAGGGGGGCGGAGCCTATGGAAAAACGCCAGCAACGCGGCCTTTTTACGGTTCCTGGCCTTTTG
CTGGCCTTTTGCTCACATGTTCTTTCCTGCGTTATCCCCTGATTCTGTGGATAACCGTATTACCGCCTTT
GAGTGAGCTGATACCGCTCGCCGCAGCCGAACGACCGAGCGCAGCGAGTCAGTGAGCGAGGAAGCGGAAG
AGCGCCTGATGCGGTATTTTCTCCTTACGCATCTGTGCGGTATTTCACACCGCATATGGTGCACTCTCAG
TACAATCTGCTCTGATGCCGCATAGTTAAGCCAGTATACACTCCGCTATCGCTACGTGACTGGGTCATGG
CTGCGCCCCGACACCCGCCAACACCCGCTGACGCGCCCTGACGGGCTTGTCTGCTCCCGGCATCCGCTTA
CAGACAAGCTGTGACCGTCTCCGGGAGCTGCATGTGTCAGAGGTTTTCACCGTCATCACCGAAACGCGCG
AGGCAGGGTGCCTTGATGTGGGCGCCGGCGGTCGAGTGGCGACGGCGCGGCTTGTCCGCGCCCTGGTAGA
TTGCCTGGCCGTAGGCCAGCCATTTTTGAGCGGCCAGCGGCCGCGATAGGCCGACGCGAAGCGGCGGGGC
GTAGGGAGCGCAGCGACCGAAGGGTAGGCGCTTTTTGCAGCTCTTCGGCTGTGCGCTGGCCAGACAGTTA
TGCACAGGCCAGGCGGGTTTTAAGAGTTTTAATAAGTTTTAAAGAGTTTTAGGCGGAAAAATCGCCTTTT
TTCTCTTTTATATCAGTCACTTACATGTGTGACCGGTTCCCAATGTACGGCTTTGGGTTCCCAATGTACG
GGTTCCGGTTCCCAATGTACGGCTTTGGGTTCCCAATGTACGTGCTATCCACAGGAAAGAGACCTTTTCG
ACCTTTTTCCCCTGCTAGGGCAATTTGCCCTAGCATCTGCTCCGTACATTAGGAACCGGCGGATGCTTCG
CCCTCGATCAGGTTGCGGTAGCGCATGACTAGGATCGGGCCAGCCTGCCCCGCCTCCTCCTTCAAATCGT
ACTCCGGCAGGTCATTTGACCCGATCAGCTTGCGCACGGTGAAACAGAACTTCTTGAACTCTCCGGCGCT
GCCACTGCGTTCGTAGATCGTCTTGAACAACCATCTGGCTTCTGCCTTGCCTGCGGCGCGGCGTGCCAGG
CGGTAGAGAAAACGGCCGATGCCGGGATCGATCAAAAAGTAATCGGGGTGAACCGTCAGCACGTCCGGGT
TCTTGCCTTCTGTGATCTCGCGGTACATCCAATCAGCTAGCTCGATCTCGATGTACTCCGGCCGCCCGGT
TTCGCTCTTTACGATCTTGTAGCGGCTAATCAAGGCTTCACCCTCGGATACCGTCACCAGGCGGCCGTTC
TTGGCCTTCTTCGTACGCTGCATGGCAACGTGCGTGGTGTTTAACCGAATGCAGGTTTCTACCAGGTCGT
CTTTCTGCTTTCCGCCATCGGCTCGCCGGCAGAACTTGAGTACGTCCGCAACGTGTGGACGGAACACGCG
GCCGGGCTTGTCTCCCTTCCCTTCCCGGTATCGGTTCATGGATTCGGTTAGATGGGAAACCGCCATCAGT
ACCAGGTCGTAATCCCACACACTGGCCATGCCGGCCGGCCCTGCGGAAACCTCTACGTGCCCGTCTGGAA
GCTCGTAGCGGATCACCTCGCCAGCTCGTCGGTCACGCTTCGACAGACGGAAAACGGCCACGTCCATGAT
GCTGCGACTATCGCGGGTGCCCACGTCATAGAGCATCGGAACGAAAAAATCTGGTTGCTCGTCGCCCTTG
GGCGGCTTCCTAATCGACGGCGCACCGGCTGCCGGCGGTTGCCGGGATTCTTTGCGGATTCGATCAGCGG
CCGCTTGCCACGATTCACCGGGGCGTGCTTCTGCCTCGATGCGTTGCCGCTGGGCGGCCTGCGCGGCCTT
CAACTTCTCCACCAGGTCATCACCCAGCGCCGCGCCGATTTGTACCGGGCCGGATGGTTTGCGACCGCTC
ACGCCGATTCCTCGGGCTTGGGGGTTCCAGTGCCATTGCAGGGCCGGCAGACAACCCAGCCGCTTACGCC
TGGCCAACCGCCCGTTCCTCCACACATGGGGCATTCCACGGCGTCGGTGCCTGGTTGTTCTTGATTTTCC
ATGCCGCCTCCTTTAGCCGCTAAAATTCATCTACTCATTTATTCATTTGCTCATTTACTCTGGTAGCTGC
GCGATGTATTCAGATAGCAGCTCGGTAATGGTCTTGCCTTGGCGTACCGCGTACATCTTCAGCTTGGTGT
GATCCTCCGCCGGCAACTGAAAGTTGACCCGCTTCATGGCTGGCGTGTCTGCCAGGCTGGCCAACGTTGC
AGCCTTGCTGCTGCGTGCGCTCGGACGGCCGGCACTTAGCGTGTTTGTGCTTTTGCTCATTTTCTCTTTA
CCTCATTAACTCAAATGAGTTTTGATTTAATTTCAGCGGCCAGCGCCTGGACCTCGCGGGCAGCGTCGCC
CTCGGGTTCTGATTCAAGAACGGTTGTGCCGGCGGCGGCAGTGCCTGGGTAGCTCACGCGCTGCGTGATA
CGGGACTCAAGAATGGGCAGCTCGTACCCGGCCAGCGCCTCGGCAACCTCACCGCCGATGCGCGTGCCTT
TGATCGCCCGCGACACGACAAAGGCCGCTTGTAGCCTTCCATCCGTGACCTCAATGCGCTGCTTAACCAG
CTCCACCAGGTCGGCGGTGGCCCATATGTCGTAAGGGCTTGGCTGCACCGGAATCAGCACGAAGTCGGCT
GCCTTGATCGCGGACACAGCCAAGTCCGCCGCCTGGGGCGCTCCGTCGATCACTACGAAGTCGCGCCGGC
CGATGGCCTTCACGTCGCGGTCAATCGTCGGGCGGTCGATGCCGACAACGGTTAGCGGTTGATCTTCCCG
CACGGCCGCCCAATCGCGGGCACTGCCCTGGGGATCGGAATCGACTAACAGAACATCGGCCCCGGCGAGT
TGCAGGGCGCGGGCTAGATGGGTTGCGATGGTCGTCTTGCCTGACCCGCCTTTCTGGTTAAGTACAGCGA
TAACCTTCATGCGTTCCCCTTGCGTATTTGTTTATTTACTCATCGCATCATATACGCAGCGACCGCATGA
CGCAAGCTGTTTTACTCAAATACACATCACCTTTTTAGACGGCGGCGCTCGGTTTCTTCAGCGGCCAAGC
TGGCCGGCCAGGCCGCCAGCTTGGCATCAGACAAACCGGCCAGGATTTCATGCAGCCGCACGGTTGAGAC
GTGCGCGGGCGGCTCGAACACGTACCCGGCCGCGATCATCTCCGCCTCGATCTCTTCGGTAATGAAAAAC
GGTTCGTCCTGGCCGTCCTGGTGCGGTTTCATGCTTGTTCCTCTTGGCGTTCATTCTCGGCGGCCGCCAG
GGCGTCGGCCTCGGTCAATGCGTCCTCACGGAAGGCACCGCGCCGCCTGGCCTCGGTGGGCGTCACTTCC
TCGCTGCGCTCAAGTGCGCGGTACAGGGTCGAGCGATGCACGCCAAGCAGTGCAGCCGCCTCTTTCACGG
TGCGGCCTTCCTGGTCGATCAGCTCGCGGGCGTGCGCGATCTGTGCCGGGGTGAGGGTAGGGCGGGGGCC
AAACTTCACGCCTCGGGCCTTGGCGGCCTCGCGCCCGCTCCGGGTGCGGTCGATGATTAGGGAACGCTCG
AACTCGGCAATGCCGGCGAACACGGTCAACACCATGCGGCCGGCCGGCGTGGTGGTGTCGGCCCACGGCT
CTGCCAGGCTACGCAGGCCCGCGCCGGCCTCCTGGATGCGCTCGGCAATGTCCAGTAGGTCGCGGGTGCT
GCGGGCCAGGCGGTCTAGCCTGGTCACTGTCACAACGTCGCCAGGGCGTAGGTGGTCAAGCATCCTGGCC
AGCTCCGGGCGGTCGCGCCTGGTGCCGGTGATCTTCTCGGAAAACAGCTTGGTGCAGCCGGCCGCGTGCA
GTTCGGCCCGTTGGTTGGTCAAGTCCTGGTCGTCGGTGCTGACGCGGGCATAGCCCAGCAGGCCAGCGGC
GGCGCTCTTGTTCATGGCGTAATGTCTCCGGTTCTAGTCGCAAGTATTCTACTTTATGCGACTAAAACAC
GCGACAAGAAAACGCCAGGAAAAGGGCAGGGCGGCAGCCTGTCGCGTAACTTAGGACTTGTGCGACATGT
CGTTTTCAGAAGACGGCTGCACTGAACGTCAGAAGCCGACTGCACTATAGCAGCGGAGGGGTTGGATCAA
AGTACTTTAAAGTACTTTGATCCCGAGGGGAACCCTGTGGTTGGCATGCACATACAAATGGACGAACGGA
TAAACCTTTTCACGCCCTTTTAAATATCCGATTATTCTAATAAACGCTCTTTTCTCTTAGGTTTACCCGC
CAATATATCCTGTCAAACACTGATAGTTTAAACTGAAGGCGGGAAACGACAATCTGATCCAAGCTCAAGC
TGCTCTAGCCAATACGCAAACCGCCTCTCCCCGCGCGTTGGCCGATTCATTAATGCAGCTGGCACGACAG
GTTTCCCGACTGGAAAGCGGGCAGTGAGCGCAACGCAATTAATGTGAGTTAGCTCACTCATTAGGCACCC
CAGGCTTTACACTTTATGCTTCCGGCTCGTATGTTGTGTGGAATTGTGAGCGGATAACAATTTCACACAG
GAAACAGCTATGACATGATTACGAATTCGAGCTCGGTACCCGGGGATCCTCTAGAGGGCCCGGGACGTCC
GCGGAGATCTACGCGTGTCGACTCGAGCGGCCGCCAGTGTGATGGATATCTGCAGAATTCAGGCATGGAG
TCAAAGATTCAAAT
